>Addgene plasmid #135995 | pci-EGFP-UPF1-R615A | depositor full sequence | sequence record 263083 | pci-EGFP-UPF1-R615A sequence 9560 bps
TCAATATTGGCCATTAGCCATATTATTCATTGGTTATATAGCATAAATCAATATTGGCTATTGGCCATTG
CATACGTTGTATCTATATCATAATATGTACATTTATATTGGCTCATGTCCAATATGACCGCCATGTTGGC
ATTGATTATTGACTAGTTATTAATAGTAATCAATTACGGGGTCATTAGTTCATAGCCCATATATGGAGTT
CCGCGTTACATAACTTACGGTAAATGGCCCGCCTGGCTGACCGCCCAACGACCCCCGCCCATTGACGTCA
ATAATGACGTATGTTCCCATAGTAACGCCAATAGGGACTTTCCATTGACGTCAATGGGTGGAGTATTTAC
GGTAAACTGCCCACTTGGCAGTACATCAAGTGTATCATATGCCAAGTCCGCCCCCTATTGACGTCAATGA
CGGTAAATGGCCCGCCTGGCATTATGCCCAGTACATGACCTTACGGGACTTTCCTACTTGGCAGTACATC
TACGTATTAGTCATCGCTATTACCATGGTGATGCGGTTTTGGCAGTACACCAATGGGCGTGGATAGCGGT
TTGACTCACGGGGATTTCCAAGTCTCCACCCCATTGACGTCAATGGGAGTTTGTTTTGGCACCAAAATCA
ACGGGACTTTCCAAAATGTCGTAACAACTGCGATCGCCCGCCCCGTTGACGCAAATGGGCGGTAGGCGTG
TACGGTGGGAGGTCTATATAAGCAGAGCTCGTTTAGTGAACCGTCAGATCACTAGAAGCTTTATTGCGGT
AGTTTATCACAGTTAAATTGCTAACGCAGTCAGTGCTTCTGACACAACAGTCTCGAACTTAAGCTGCAGT
GACTCTCTTAAGGTAGCCTTGCAGAAGTTGGTCGTGAGGCACTGGGCAGGTAAGTATCAAGGTTACAAGA
CAGGTTTAAGGAGACCAATAGAAACTGGGCTTGTCGAGACAGAGAAGACTCTTGCGTTTCTGATAGGCAC
CTATTGGTCTTACTGACATCCACTTTGCCTTTCTCTCCACAGGTGTCCACTCCCAGTTCAATTACAGCTC
TTAAGGCTAGAGTACTTAATACGACTCACTATAGGCTAGCGCTACCGGTCGCCACCATGGTGAGCAAGGG
CGAGGAGCTGTTCACCGGGGTGGTGCCCATCCTGGTCGAGCTGGACGGCGACGTAAACGGCCACAAGTTC
AGCGTGTCCGGCGAGGGCGAGGGCGATGCCACCTACGGCAAGCTGACCCTGAAGTTCATCTGCACCACCG
GCAAGCTGCCCGTGCCCTGGCCCACCCTCGTGACCACCCTGACCTACGGCGTGCAGTGCTTCAGCCGCTA
CCCCGACCACATGAAGCAGCACGACTTCTTCAAGTCCGCCATGCCCGAAGGCTACGTCCAGGAGCGCACC
ATCTTCTTCAAGGACGACGGCAACTACAAGACCCGCGCCGAGGTGAAGTTCGAGGGCGACACCCTGGTGA
ACCGCATCGAGCTGAAGGGCATCGACTTCAAGGAGGACGGCAACATCCTGGGGCACAAGCTGGAGTACAA
CTACAACAGCCACAACGTCTATATCATGGCCGACAAGCAGAAGAACGGCATCAAGGTGAACTTCAAGATC
CGCCACAACATCGAGGACGGCAGCGTGCAGCTCGCCGACCACTACCAGCAGAACACCCCCATCGGCGACG
GCCCCGTGCTGCTGCCCGACAACCACTACCTGAGCACCCAGTCCGCCCTGAGCAAAGACCCCAACGAGAA
GCGCGATCACATGGTCCTGCTGGAGTTCGTGACCGCCGCCGGGATCACTCTCGGCATGGACGAGCTGTAC
AAGCTTAGCGTGGAGGCGTACGGGCCCAGCTCGCAGACTCTCACTTTCCTGGACACGGAGGAGGCCGAGC
TGCTTGGCGCCGACACACAGGGCTCCGAGTTCGAGTTCACCGACTTTACTCTTCCTAGCCAGACGCAGAC
GCCCCCCGGCGGCCCCGGCGGCCCGGGCGGTGGCGGCGCGGGAGGCCCGGGCGGCGCGGGCGCGGGCGCT
GCGGCGGGACAGCTCGACGCGCAGGTTGGGCCCGAAGGCATCCTGCAGAACGGGGCTGTGGACGACAGTG
TAGCCAAGACCAGCCAGTTGTTGGCTGAGTTGAACTTCGAGGAAGATGAAGAAGACACCTATTACACGAA
GGACCTCCCCATACACGCCTGCAGTTACTGTGGAATACACGATCCTGCCTGCGTGGTTTACTGTAATACC
AGCAAGAAGTGGTTCTGCAACGGACGTGGAAATACTTCTGGCAGCCACATTGTAAATCACCTTGTGAGGG
CAAAATGCAAAGAGGTGACCCTGCACAAGGACGGGCCCCTGGGGGAGACAGTCCTGGAGTGCTACAACTG
CGGCTGTCGCAACGTCTTCCTCCTCGGCTTCATCCCGGCCAAAGCTGACTCAGTGGTGGTGCTGCTGTGC
AGGCAGCCCTGTGCCAGCCAGAGCAGCCTCAAGGACATCAACTGGGACAGCTCGCAGTGGCAGCCGCTGA
TCCAGGACCGCTGCTTCCTGTCCTGGCTGGTCAAGATCCCCTCCGAGCAGGAGCAGCTGCGGGCACGCCA
GATCACGGCACAGCAGATCAACAAGCTGGAGGAGCTGTGGAAGGAAAACCCTTCTGCCACGCTGGAGGAC
CTGGAGAAGCCGGGGGTGGACGAGGAGCCGCAGCATGTCCTCCTGCGGTACGAGGACGCCTACCAGTACC
AGAACATATTCGGGCCCCTGGTCAAGCTGGAGGCCGACTACGACAAGAAGCTGAAGGAGTCCCAGACTCA
AGATAACATCACTGTCAGGTGGGACCTGGGCCTTAACAAGAAGAGAATCGCCTACTTCACTTTGCCCAAG
ACTGACTCTGACATGCGGCTCATGCAGGGGGATGAGATATGCCTGCGGTACAAAGGGGACCTTGCGCCCC
TGTGGAAAGGGATCGGCCACGTCATCAAGGTCCCTGATAATTATGGCGATGAGATCGCCATTGAGCTGCG
GAGCAGCGTGGGTGCACCTGTGGAGGTGACTCACAACTTCCAGGTGGATTTTGTGTGGAAGTCGACCTCC
TTTGACAGGATGCAGAGCGCATTGAAAACGTTTGCCGTGGATGAGACCTCGGTGTCTGGCTACATCTACC
ACAAGCTGTTGGGCCACGAGGTGGAGGACGTAATCATCAAGTGCCAGCTGCCCAAGCGCTTCACGGCGCA
GGGCCTCCCCGACCTCAACCACTCCCAGGTTTATGCCGTGAAGACTGTGCTGCAAAGACCACTGAGCCTG
ATCCAGGGCCCGCCAGGCACGGGGAAGACGGTGACGTCGGCCACCATCGTCTACCACCTGGCCCGGCAAG
GCAACGGGCCGGTGCTGGTGTGTGCTCCGAGCAACATCGCCGTGGACCAGCTAACGGAGAAGATCCACCA
GACGGGGCTAAAGGTCGTGCGCCTCTGCGCCAAGAGCCGTGAGGCCATCGACTCCCCGGTGTCTTTTCTG
GCCCTGCACAACCAGATCAGGAACATGGACAGCATGCCTGAGCTGCAGAAGCTGCAGCAGCTGAAAGACG
AGACTGGGGAGCTGTCGTCTGCCGACGAGAAGCGGTACCGGGCCTTGAAGCGCACCGCAGAGAGAGAGCT
GCTGATGAACGCAGATGTCATCTGCTGCACATGTGTGGGCGCCGGTGACCCGAGGCTGGCCAAGATGCAG
TTCCGCTCCATTTTAATCGACGAAAGCACCCAGGCCACCGAGCCGGAGTGCATGGTTCCCGTGGTCCTCG
GGGCCAAGCAGCTGATCCTTGTAGGCGACCACTGCCAGCTGGGCCCAGTGGTGATGTGCAAGAAGGCGGC
CAAGGCCGGGCTGTCACAGTCGCTCTTCGAGCGCCTGGTGGTGCTGGGCATCCGGCCCATCCGCCTGCAG
GTCCAGTACCGGATGCACCCTGCACTCAGCGCCTTCCCATCCAACATCTTCTACGAGGGCTCCCTCCAGA
ATGGTGTCACTGCAGCGGATCGTGTGAAGAAGGGATTTGACTTCCAGTGGCCCCAACCCGATAAACCGAT
GTTCTTCTACGTGACCCAGGGCCAAGAGGAGATTGCCAGCTCGGGCACCTCCTACCTGAACAGGACCGAG
GCTGCGAACGTGGAGAAGATCACCACGAAGTTGCTGAAGGCAGGCGCCAAGCCGGACCAGATTGGCATCA
TCACGCCCTACGAGGGCCAGCGCTCCTACCTGGTGCAGTACATGCAGTTCAGCGGCTCCCTGCACACCAA
GCTCTACCAGGAGGTGGAGATCGCCAGTGTGGACGCCTTTCAGGGACGCGAGAAGGACTTCATCATCCTG
TCCTGTGTGCGGGCCAACGAGCACCAAGGCATTGGCTTTTTAAATGACCCCAGGCGTCTGAACGTGGCCC
TGACCAGAGCAAGGTATGGCGTCATCATTGTGGGCAACCCGAAGGCACTATCAAAGCAGCCGCTCTGGAA
CCACCTGCTGAACTACTATAAGGAGCAGAAGGTGCTGGTGGAGGGGCCGCTCAACAACCTGCGTGAGAGC
CTCATGCAGTTCAGCAAGCCACGGAAGCTGGTCAACACTATCAACCCGGGAGCCCGCTTCATGACCACAG
CCATGTATGATGCCCGGGAGGCCATCATCCCAGGCTCCGTCTATGATCGGAGCAGCCAGGGCCGGCCTTC
CAGCATGTACTTCCAGACCCATGACCAGATTGGCATGATCAGTGCCGGCCCTAGCCACGTGGCTGCCATG
AACATTCCCATCCCCTTCAACCTGGTCATGCCACCCATGCCACCGCCTGGCTATTTTGGACAAGCCAACG
GGCCTGCTGCAGGGCGAGGCACCCCGAAAGGCAAGACTGGTCGTGGGGGACGCCAGAAGAACCGCTTTGG
GCTTCCTGGACCCAGCCAGACTAACCTCCCCAACAGCCAAGCCAGCCAGGATGTGGCGTCACAGCCCTTC
TCTCAGGGCGCCCTGACGCAGGGCTACATCTCCATGAGCCAGCCTTCCCAGATGAGCCAGCCCGGCCTCT
CCCAGCCGGAGCTGTCCCAGGACAGTTACCTTGGTGACGAGTTTAAATCACAAATCGACGTGGCGCTCTC
ACAGGACTCCACGTACCAGGGAGAGCGGGCTTACCAGCATGGCGGGGTGACGGGGCTGTCCCAGTATTAA
AAGGTGGCGGCGGAAGAGCTAAAGAGTCGACCCGGGCGGCCGCTTCCCTTTAGTGAGGGTTAATGCTTCG
AGCAGACATGATAAGATACATTGATGAGTTTGGACAAACCACAACTAGAATGCAGTGAAAAAAATGCTTT
ATTTGTGAAATTTGTGATGCTATTGCTTTATTTGTAACCATTATAAGCTGCAATAAACAAGTTAACAACA
ACAATTGCATTCATTTTATGTTTCAGGTTCAGGGGGAGATGTGGGAGGTTTTTTAAAGCAAGTAAAACCT
CTACAAATGTGGTAAAATCCGATAAGGATCGATCCGGGCTGGCGTAATAGCGAAGAGGCCCGCACCGATC
GCCCTTCCCAACAGTTGCGCAGCCTGAATGGCGAATGG
[124 nt withheld, positions 5569-5692]
C
[56 nt withheld, positions 5694-5749]
AGCTTTACGGCACCTCGACCG
[64 nt withheld, positions 5771-5834]
CCTTTGACGTTGGAGTCCACGTTCTTT
[37 nt withheld, positions 5862-5898]
ACCCTATCTCGGTCTATTCTTTTGATTTATAAGGGATTTTGCCGATTTCGGCCTATTGGTTAAAAAATGA
GCTGATTTAACAAATATTTAACGCGAATTTTAACAAAATATTAACGTTTACAATTTCGCCTGATGCGGTA
TTTTCTCCTTACGCATCTGTGCGGTATTTCACACCGCATACGCGGATCTGCGCAGCACCATGGCCTGAAA
TAACCTCTGAAAGAGGAACTTGGTTAGGTACCTTCTGAGGCGGAAAGAACCAGCTGTGGAATGTGTGTCA
GTTAGGGTGTGGAAAGTCCCCAGGCTCCCCAGCAGGCAGAAGTATGCAAAGCATGCATCTCAATTAGTCA
GCAACCAGGTGTGGAAAGTCCCCAGGCTCCCCAGCAGGCAGAAGTATGCAAAGCATGCATCTCAATTAGT
CAGCAACCATAGTCCCGCCCCTAACTCCGCCCATCCCGCCCCTAACTCCGCCCAGTTCCGCCCATTCTCC
GCCCCATGGCTGACTAATTTTTTTTATTTATGCAGAGGCCGAGGCCGCCTCGGCCTCTGAGCTATTCCAG
AAGTAGTGAGGAGGCTTTTTTGGAGGCCTAGGCTTTTGCAAAAAGCTTGATTCTTCTGACACAACAGTCT
CGAACTTAAGGCTAGAGCCACCATGATTGAACAAGATGGATTGCACGCAGGTTCTCCGGCCGCTTGGGTG
GAGAGGCTATTCGGCTATGACTGGGCACAACAGACAATCGGCTGCTCTGATGCCGCCGTGTTCCGGCTGT
CAGCGCAGGGGCGCCCGGTTCTTTTTGTCAAGACCGACCTGTCCGGTGCCCTGAATGAACTGCAGGACGA
GGCAGCGCGGCTATCGTGGCTGGCCACGACGGGCGTTCCTTGCGCAGCTGTGCTCGACGTTGTCACTGAA
GCGGGAAGGGACTGGCTGCTATTGGGCGAAGTGCCGGGGCAGGATCTCCTGTCATCTCACCTTGCTCCTG
CCGAGAAAGTATCCATCATGGCTGATGCAATGCGGCGGCTGCATACGCTTGATCCGGCTACCTGCCCATT
CGACCACCAAGCGAAACATCGCATCGAGCGAGCACGTACTCGGATGGAAGCCGGTCTTGTCGATCAGGAT
GATCTGGACGAAGAGCATCAGGGGCTCGCGCCAGCCGAACTGTTCGCCAGGCTCAAGGCGCGCATGCCCG
ACGGCGAGGATCTCGTCGTGACCCATGGCGATGCCTGCTTGCCGAATATCATGGTGGAAAATGGCCGCTT
TTCTGGATTCATCGACTGTGGCCGGCTGGGTGTGGCGGACCGCTATCAGGACATAGCGTTGGCTACCCGT
GATATTGCTGAAGAGCTTGGCGGCGAATGGGCTGACCGCTTCCTCGTGCTTTACGGTATCGCCGCTCCCG
ATTCGCAGCGCATCGCCTTCTATCGCCTTCTTGACGAGTTCTTCTGAGCGGGACTCTGGGGTTCGAAATG
ACCGACCAAGCGACGCCCAACCTGCCATCACGATGGCCGCAATAAAATATCTTTATTTTCATTACATCTG
TGTGTTGGTTTTTTGTGTGAATCGATAGCGATAAGGATCCGCGTATGGTGCACTCTCAGTACAATCTGCT
CTGATGCCGCATAGTTAAGCCAGCCCCGACACCCGCCAACACCCGCTGACGCGCCCTGACGGGCTTGTCT
GCTCCCGGCATCCGCTTACAGACAAGCTGTGACCGTCTCCGGGAGCTGCATGTGTCAGAGGTTTTCACCG
TCATCACCGAAACGCGCGAGACGAAAGGGCCTCGTGATACGCCTATTTTTATAGGTTAATGTCATGATAA
TAATGGTTTCTTAGACGTCAGGTGGCACTTTTCGGGGAAATGTGCGCGGAACCCCTATTTGTTTATTTTT
CTAAATACATTCAAATATGTATCCGCTCATGAGACAATAACCCTGATAAATGCTTCAATAATATTGAAAA
AGGAAGAGTATGAGTATTCAACATTTCCGTGTCGCCCTTATTCCCTTTTTTGCGGCATTTTGCCTTCCTG
TTTTTGCTCACCCAGAAACGCTGGTGAAAGTAAAAGATGCTGAAGATCAGTTGGGTGCACGAGTGGGTTA
CATCGAACTGGATCTCAACAGCGGTAAGATCCTTGAGAGTTTTCGCCCCGAAGAACGTTTTCCAATGATG
AGCACTTTTAAAGTTCTGCTATGTGGCGCGGTATTATCCCGTATTGACGCCGGGCAAGAGCAACTCGGTC
GCCGCATACACTATTCTCAGAATGACTTGGTTGAGTACTCACCAGTCACAGAAAAGCATCTTACGGATGG
CATGACAGTAAGAGAATTATGCAGTGCTGCCATAACCATGAGTGATAACACTGCGGCCAACTTACTTCTG
ACAACGATCGGAGGACCGAAGGAGCTAACCGCTTTTTTGCACAACATGGGGGATCATGTAACTCGCCTTG
ATCGTTGGGAACCGGAGCTGAATGAAGCCATACCAAACGACGAGCGTGACACCACGATGCCTGTAGCAAT
GGCAACAACGTTGCGCAAACTATTAACTGGCGAACTACTTACTCTAGCTTCCCGGCAACAATTAATAGAC
TGGATGGAGGCGGATAAAGTTGCAGGACCACTTCTGCGCTCGGCCCTTCCGGCTGGCTGGTTTATTGCTG
ATAAATCTGGAGCCGGTGAGCGTGGGTCTCGCGGTATCATTGCAGCACTGGGGCCAGATGGTAAGCCCTC
CCGTATCGTAGTTATCTACACGACGGGGAGTCAGGCAACTATGGATGAACGAAATAGACAGATCGCTGAG
ATAGGTGCCTCACTGATTAAGCATTGGTAACTGTCAGACCAAGTTTACTCATATATACTTTAGATTGATT
TAAAACTTCATTTTTAATTTAAAAGGATCTAGGTGAAGATCCTTTTTGATAATCTCATGACCAAAATCCC
TTAACGTGAGTTTTCGTTCCACTGAGCGTCAGACCCCGTAGAAAAGATCAAAGGATCTTCTTGAGATCCT
TTTTTTCTGCGCGTAATCTGCTGCTTGCAAACAAAAAAACCACCGCTACCAGCGGTGGTTTGTTTGCCGG
ATCAAGAGCTACCAACTCTTTTTCCGAAGGTAACTGGCTTCAGCAGAGCGCAGATACCAAATACTGTCCT
TCTAGTGTAGCCGTAGTTAGGCCACCACTTCAAGAACTCTGTAGCACCGCCTACATACCTCGCTCTGCTA
ATCCTGTTACCAGTGGCTGCTGCCAGTGGCGATAAGTCGTGTCTTACCGGGTTGGACTCAAGACGATAGT
TACCGGATAAGGCGCAGCGGTCGGGCTGAACGGGGGGTTCGTGCACACAGCCCAGCTTGGAGCGAACGAC
CTACACCGAACTGAGATACCTACAGCGTGAGCTATGAGAAAGCGCCACGCTTCCCGAAGGGAGAAAGGCG
GACAGGTATCCGGTAAGCGGCAGGGTCGGAACAGGAGAGCGCACGAGGGAGCTTCCAGGGGGAAACGCCT
GGTATCTTTATAGTCCTGTCGGGTTTCGCCACCTCTGACTTGAGCGTCGATTTTTGTGATGCTCGTCAGG
GGGGCGGAGCCTATGGAAAAACGCCAGCAACGCGGCCTTTTTACGGTTCCTGGCCTTTTGCTGGCCTTTT
GCTCACATGGCTCGACAGATCT
Features (pLannotate 1.2.2; 20 found; start..end, strand, type, name):
    140..517     +  enhancer       CMV enhancer: human cytomegalovirus immediate early enhancer
    518..729     +  promoter       CMV promoter: human cytomegalovirus (CMV) immediate early promoter
    890..1022    +  intron         chimeric intron: chimera between introns from human β-globin and immunoglobulin heavy chain genes
   1067..1085    +  promoter       T7 promoter: promoter for bacteriophage T7 RNA polymerase
   1107..1823    +  CDS            EGFP: EGFP is a basic (constitutively fluorescent) green fluorescent protein published in 1996, derived from Aequorea victoria. It is reported to be a rapidly-maturing weak dimer with moderate acid sensitivity.
   1824..5177    +  CDS            UPF1: RENT1_HUMAN - Also known as KIAA0221, RENT1. Experimental evidence at protein level: Swiss-Prot protein existence level 1. RNA-dependent helicase and ATPase required for nonsense- mediated decay (NMD) of mRNAs containing premature stop codons. Is recruited to mRNAs upon translation termination and undergoes a cycle of phosphorylation and dephosphorylation; its phosphorylation appears to be a key step in NMD. Recruited by release factors to stalled ribosomes together with the SMG1C protein kinase complex to form the transient SURF (SMG1-UPF1-eRF1-eRF3) complex. In EJC-dependent NMD, the SURF co
   5227..5244    -  promoter       T3 promoter (fragment): promoter for bacteriophage T3 RNA polymerase
   5262..5383    -  polyA_signal   SV40 poly(A) signal: SV40 polyadenylation signal
   5406..5474    -  CDS            large T antigen (fragment): large T antigen from SV40 (simian virus 40)
   5498..5565    +  CDS            lacZα (fragment): LacZα fragment of β-galactosidase; lacZ fragment
   5569..6024    +  rep_origin     f1 ori (sequence partly withheld): f1 bacteriophage origin of replication; arrow indicates direction of (+) strand synthesis
   6027..6078    -  misc_feature   bom (fragment): basis of mobility region from pBR322
   6143..6500    +  promoter       SV40 promoter: SV40 enhancer and early promoter
   6551..7342    +  CDS            neo: KKA2_KLEPN - Also known as kan, nptII. Experimental evidence at protein level: Swiss-Prot protein existence level 1. Resistance to kanamycin, neomycin, paromomycin, ribostamycin, butirosin and gentamicin B. From Klebsiella pneumoniae.
   7409..7457    +  polyA_signal   poly(A) signal: synthetic polyadenylation signal
   7477..7531    -  misc_feature   bom (fragment): basis of mobility region from pBR322
   7633..7668    -  CDS            rop (fragment): Rop protein, which maintains plasmids at low copy number; rop
   7763..7867    +  promoter       AmpR promoter: bla
   7868..8728    +  CDS            AmpR: β-lactamase; bla; confers resistance to ampicillin, carbenicillin, and related antibiotics
   8899..9487    +  rep_origin     ori: high-copy-number ColE1/pMB1/pBR322/pUC origin of replication
