>Addgene plasmid #135995 | pci-EGFP-UPF1-R615A | addgene full sequence | sequence record 272644 | Addgene NGS Result
AGAAGAACGGCATCAAGGTGAACTTCAAGATCCGCCACAACATCGAGGACGGCAGCGTGCAGCTCGCCGA
CCACTACCAGCAGAACACCCCCATCGGCGACGGCCCCGTGCTGCTGCCCGACAACCACTACCTGAGCACC
CAGTCCGCCCTGAGCAAAGACCCCAACGAGAAGCGCGATCACATGGTCCTGCTGGAGTTCGTGACCGCCG
CCGGGATCACTCTCGGCATGGACGAGCTGTACAAGCTTAGCGTGGAGGCGTACGGGCCCAGCTCGCAGAC
TCTCACTTTCCTGGACACGGAGGAGGCCGAGCTGCTTGGCGCCGACACACAGGGCTCCGAGTTCGAGTTC
ACCGACTTTACTCTTCCTAGCCAGACGCAGACGCCCCCCGGCGGCCCCGGCGGCCCGGGCGGTGGCGGCG
CGGGAGGCCCGGGCGGCGCGGGCGCGGGCGCTGCGGCGGGACAGCTCGACGCGCAGGTTGGGCCCGAAGG
CATCCTGCAGAACGGGGCTGTGGACGACAGTGTAGCCAAGACCAGCCAGTTGTTGGCTGAGTTGAACTTC
GAGGAAGATGAAGAAGACACCTATTACACGAAGGACCTCCCCATACACGCCTGCAGTTACTGTGGAATAC
ACGATCCTGCCTGCGTGGTTTACTGTAATACCAGCAAGAAGTGGTTCTGCAACGGACGTGGAAATACTTC
TGGCAGCCACATTGTAAATCACCTTGTGAGGGCAAAATGCAAAGAGGTGACCCTGCACAAGGACGGGCCC
CTGGGGGAGACAGTCCTGGAGTGCTACAACTGCGGCTGTCGCAACGTCTTCCTCCTCGGCTTCATCCCGG
CCAAAGCTGACTCAGTGGTGGTGCTGCTGTGCAGGCAGCCCTGTGCCAGCCAGAGCAGCCTCAAGGACAT
CAACTGGGACAGCTCGCAGTGGCAGCCGCTGATCCAGGACCGCTGCTTCCTGTCCTGGCTGGTCAAGATC
CCCTCCGAGCAGGAGCAGCTGCGGGCACGCCAGATCACGGCACAGCAGATCAACAAGCTGGAGGAGCTGT
GGAAGGAAAACCCTTCTGCCACGCTGGAGGACCTGGAGAAGCCGGGGGTGGACGAGGAGCCGCAGCATGT
CCTCCTGCGGTACGAGGACGCCTACCAGTACCAGAACATATTCGGGCCCCTGGTCAAGCTGGAGGCCGAC
TACGACAAGAAGCTGAAGGAGTCCCAGACTCAAGATAACATCACTGTCAGGTGGGACCTGGGCCTTAACA
AGAAGAGAATCGCCTACTTCACTTTGCCCAAGACTGACTCTGACATGCGGCTCATGCAGGGGGATGAGAT
ATGCCTGCGGTACAAAGGGGACCTTGCGCCCCTGTGGAAAGGGATCGGCCACGTCATCAAGGTCCCTGAT
AATTATGGCGATGAGATCGCCATTGAGCTGCGGAGCAGCGTGGGTGCACCTGTGGAGGTGACTCACAACT
TCCAGGTGGATTTTGTGTGGAAGTCGACCTCCTTTGACAGGATGCAGAGCGCATTGAAAACGTTTGCCGT
GGATGAGACCTCGGTGTCTGGCTACATCTACCACAAGCTGTTGGGCCACGAGGTGGAGGACGTAATCATC
AAGTGCCAGCTGCCCAAGCGCTTCACGGCGCAGGGCCTCCCCGACCTCAACCACTCCCAGGTTTATGCCG
TGAAGACTGTGCTGCAAAGACCACTGAGCCTGATCCAGGGCCCGCCAGGCACGGGGAAGACGGTGACGTC
GGCCACCATCGTCTACCACCTGGCCCGGCAAGGCAACGGGCCGGTGCTGGTGTGTGCTCCGAGCAACATC
GCCGTGGACCAGCTAACGGAGAAGATCCACCAGACGGGGCTAAAGGTCGTGCGCCTCTGCGCCAAGAGCC
GTGAGGCCATCGACTCCCCGGTGTCTTTTCTGGCCCTGCACAACCAGATCAGGAACATGGACAGCATGCC
TGAGCTGCAGAAGCTGCAGCAGCTGAAAGACGAGACTGGGGAGCTGTCGTCTGCCGACGAGAAGCGGTAC
CGGGCCTTGAAGCGCACCGCAGAGGCAGAGCTGCTGATGAACGCAGATGTCATCTGCTGCACATGTGTGG
GCGCCGGTGACCCGAGGCTGGCCAAGATGCAGTTCCGCTCCATTTTAATCGACGAAAGCACCCAGGCCAC
CGAGCCGGAGTGCATGGTTCCCGTGGTCCTCGGGGCCAAGCAGCTGATCCTTGTAGGCGACCACTGCCAG
CTGGGCCCAGTGGTGATGTGCAAGAAGGCGGCCAAGGCCGGGCTGTCACAGTCGCTCTTCGAGCGCCTGG
TGGTGCTGGGCATCCGGCCCATCCGCCTGCAGGTCCAGTACCGGATGCACCCTGCACTCAGCGCCTTCCC
ATCCAACATCTTCTACGAGGGCTCCCTCCAGAATGGTGTCACTGCAGCGGATCGTGTGAAGAAGGGATTT
GACTTCCAGTGGCCCCAACCCGATAAACCGATGTTCTTCTACGTGACCCAGGGCCAAGAGGAGATTGCCA
GCTCGGGCACCTCCTACCTGAACAGGACCGAGGCTGCGAACGTGGAGAAGATCACCACGAAGTTGCTGAA
GGCAGGCGCCAAGCCGGACCAGATTGGCATCATCACGCCCTACGAGGGCCAGCGCTCCTACCTGGTGCAG
TACATGCAGTTCAGCGGCTCCCTGCACACCAAGCTCTACCAGGAGGTGGAGATCGCCAGTGTGGACGCCT
TTCAGGGACGCGAGAAGGACTTCATCATCCTGTCCTGTGTGCGGGCCAACGAGCACCAAGGCATTGGCTT
TTTAAATGACCCCAGGCGTCTGAACGTGGCCCTGACCAGAGCAAGGTATGGCGTCATCATTGTGGGCAAC
CCGAAGGCACTATCAAAGCAGCCGCTCTGGAACCACCTGCTGAACTACTATAAGGAGCAGAAGGTGCTGG
TGGAGGGGCCGCTCAACAACCTGCGTGAGAGCCTCATGCAGTTCAGCAAGCCACGGAAGCTGGTCAACAC
TATCAACCCGGGAGCCCGCTTCATGACCACAGCCATGTATGATGCCCGGGAGGCCATCATCCCAGGCTCC
GTCTATGATCGGAGCAGCCAGGGCCGGCCTTCCAGCATGTACTTCCAGACCCATGACCAGATTGGCATGA
TCAGTGCCGGCCCTAGCCACGTGGCTGCCATGAACATTCCCATCCCCTTCAACCTGGTCATGCCACCCAT
GCCACCGCCTGGCTATTTTGGACAAGCCAACGGGCCTGCTGCAGGGCGAGGCACCCCGAAAGGCAAGACT
GGTCGTGGGGGACGCCAGAAGAACCGCTTTGGGCTTCCTGGACCCAGCCAGACTAACCTCCCCAACAGCC
AAGCCAGCCAGGATGTGGCGTCACAGCCCTTCTCTCAGGGCGCCCTGACGCAGGGCTACATCTCCATGAG
CCAGCCTTCCCAGATGAGCCAGCCCGGCCTCTCCCAGCCGGAGCTGTCCCAGGACAGTTACCTTGGTGAC
GAGTTTAAATCACAAATCGACGTGGCGCTCTCACAGGACTCCACGTACCAGGGAGAGCGGGCTTACCAGC
ATGGCGGGGTGACGGGGCTGTCCCAGTATTAAAAGGTGGCGGCGGAAGAGCTAAAGAGTCGACCCGGGCG
GCCGCTTCCCTTTAGTGAGGGTTAATGCTTCGAGCAGACATGATAAGATACATTGATGAGTTTGGACAAA
CCACAACTAGAATGCAGTGAAAAAAATGCTTTATTTGTGAAATTTGTGATGCTATTGCTTTATTTGTAAC
CATTATAAGCTGCAATAAACAAGTTAACAACAACAATTGCATTCATTTTATGTTTCAGGTTCAGGGGGAG
ATGTGGGAGGTTTTTTAAAGCAAGTAAAACCTCTACAAATGTGGTAAAATCCGATAAGGATCGATCCGGG
CTGGCGTAATAGCGAAGAGGCCCGCACCGATCGCCCTTCCCAACAGTTGCGCAGCCTGAATGGCGAATGG
[124 nt withheld, positions 3991-4114]
C
[91 nt withheld, positions 4116-4206]
A
[49 nt withheld, positions 4208-4256]
CCTTTGACGTTGGAGTCCACGTTCTTT
[37 nt withheld, positions 4284-4320]
ACCCTATCTCGGTCTATTCTTTTGATTTATAAGGGATTTTGCCGATTTCGGCCTATTGGTTAAAAAATGA
GCTGATTTAACAAAAATTTAACGCGAATTTTAACAAAATATTAACGCTTACAATTTCCTGATGCGGTATT
TTCTCCTTACGCATCTGTGCGGTATTTCACACCGCATACGCGGATCTGCGCAGCACCATGGCCTGAAATA
ACCTCTGAAAGAGGAACTTGGTTAGGTACCTTCTGAGGCGGAAAGAACCAGCTGTGGAATGTGTGTCAGT
TAGGGTGTGGAAAGTCCCCAGGCTCCCCAGCAGGCAGAAGTATGCAAAGCATGCATCTCAATTAGTCAGC
AACCAGGTGTGGAAAGTCCCCAGGCTCCCCAGCAGGCAGAAGTATGCAAAGCATGCATCTCAATTAGTCA
GCAACCATAGTCCCGCCCCTAACTCCGCCCATCCCGCCCCTAACTCCGCCCAGTTCCGCCCATTCTCCGC
CCCATGGCTGACTAATTTTTTTTATTTATGCAGAGGCCGAGGCCGCCTCGGCCTCTGAGCTATTCCAGAA
GTAGTGAGGAGGCTTTTTTGGAGGCCTAGGCTTTTGCAAAAAGCTTGATTCTTCTGACACAACAGTCTCG
AACTTAAGGCTAGAGCCACCATGATTGAACAAGATGGATTGCACGCAGGTTCTCCGGCCGCTTGGGTGGA
GAGGCTATTCGGCTATGACTGGGCACAACAGACAATCGGCTGCTCTGATGCCGCCGTGTTCCGGCTGTCA
GCGCAGGGGCGCCCGGTTCTTTTTGTCAAGACCGACCTGTCCGGTGCCCTGAATGAACTGCAGGACGAGG
CAGCGCGGCTATCGTGGCTGGCCACGACGGGCGTTCCTTGCGCAGCTGTGCTCGACGTTGTCACTGAAGC
GGGAAGGGACTGGCTGCTATTGGGCGAAGTGCCGGGGCAGGATCTCCTGTCATCTCACCTTGCTCCTGCC
GAGAAAGTATCCATCATGGCTGATGCAATGCGGCGGCTGCATACGCTTGATCCGGCTACCTGCCCATTCG
ACCACCAAGCGAAACATCGCATCGAGCGAGCACGTACTCGGATGGAAGCCGGTCTTGTCGATCAGGATGA
TCTGGACGAAGAGCATCAGGGGCTCGCGCCAGCCGAACTGTTCGCCAGGCTCAAGGCGCGCATGCCCGAC
GGCGAGGATCTCGTCGTGACCCATGGCGATGCCTGCTTGCCGAATATCATGGTGGAAAATGGCCGCTTTT
CTGGATTCATCGACTGTGGCCGGCTGGGTGTGGCGGACCGCTATCAGGACATAGCGTTGGCTACCCGTGA
TATTGCTGAAGAGCTTGGCGGCGAATGGGCTGACCGCTTCCTCGTGCTTTACGGTATCGCCGCTCCCGAT
TCGCAGCGCATCGCCTTCTATCGCCTTCTTGACGAGTTCTTCTGAGCGGGACTCTGGGGTTCGAAATGAC
CGACCAAGCGACGCCCAACCTGCCATCACGATGGCCGCAATAAAATATCTTTATTTTCATTACATCTGTG
TGTTGGTTTTTTGTGTGAATCGATAGCGATAAGGATCCCCTAGGCTTTTGCAAAAAGCTCCTCGAGGAAC
TGAAAAACCAGAAAGTTAATTCCCTATAGTGAGTCGTATTAAATTCGTAATCATGTCATAGCTGTTTCCT
GTGTGAAATTGTTATCCGCTCACAATTCCACACAACATACGAGCCGGAAGCATAAAGTGTAAAGCCTGGG
GTGCCTAATGAGTGAGCTAACTCACATTAATTGCGTTGCGCTCACTGCCCGCTTTCCAGTCGGGAAACCT
GTCGTGCCAGCTGCATTAATGAATCGGCCAACGCGCGGGGAGAGGCGGTTTGCGTATTGGGCGCTCTTCC
GCTTCCTCGCTCACTGACTCGCTGCGCTCGGTCGTTCGGCTGCGGCGAGCGGTATCAGCTCACTCAAAGG
CGGTAATACGGTTATCCACAGAATCAGGGGATAACGCAGGAAAGAACATGTGAGCAAAAGGCCAGCAAAA
GGCCAGGAACCGTAAAAAGGCCGCGTTGCTGGCGTTTTTCCATAGGCTCCGCCCCCCTGACGAGCATCAC
AAAAATCGACGCTCAAGTCAGAGGTGGCGAAACCCGACAGGACTATAAAGATACCAGGCGTTTCCCCCTG
GAAGCTCCCTCGTGCGCTCTCCTGTTCCGACCCTGCCGCTTACCGGATACCTGTCCGCCTTTCTCCCTTC
GGGAAGCGTGGCGCTTTCTCATAGCTCACGCTGTAGGTATCTCAGTTCGGTGTAGGTCGTTCGCTCCAAG
CTGGGCTGTGTGCACGAACCCCCCGTTCAGCCCGACCGCTGCGCCTTATCCGGTAACTATCGTCTTGAGT
CCAACCCGGTAAGACACGACTTATCGCCACTGGCAGCAGCCACTGGTAACAGGATTAGCAGAGCGAGGTA
TGTAGGCGGTGCTACAGAGTTCTTGAAGTGGTGGCCTAACTACGGCTACACTAGAAGAACAGTATTTGGT
ATCTGCGCTCTGCTGAAGCCAGTTACCTTCGGAAAAAGAGTTGGTAGCTCTTGATCCGGCAAACAAACCA
CCGCTGGTAGCGGTGGTTTTTTTGTTTGCAAGCAGCAGATTACGCGCAGAAAAAAAGGATCTCAAGAAGA
TCCTTTGATCTTTTCTACGGGGTCTGACGCTCAGTGGAACGAAAACTCACGTTAAGGGATTTTGGTCATG
AGATTATCAAAAAGGATCTTCACCTAGATCCTTTTAAATTAAAAATGAAGTTTTAAATCAATCTAAAGTA
TATATGAGTAAACTTGGTCTGACAGTTACCAATGCTTAATCAGTGAGGCACCTATCTCAGCGATCTGTCT
ATTTCGTTCATCCATAGTTGCCTGACTCCCCGTCGTGTAGATAACTACGATACGGGAGGGCTTACCATCT
GGCCCCAGTGCTGCAATGATACCGCGAGACCCACGCTCACCGGCTCCAGATTTATCAGCAATAAACCAGC
CAGCCGGAAGGGCCGAGCGCAGAAGTGGTCCTGCAACTTTATCCGCCTCCATCCAGTCTATTAATTGTTG
CCGGGAAGCTAGAGTAAGTAGTTCGCCAGTTAATAGTTTGCGCAACGTTGTTGCCATTGCTACAGGCATC
GTGGTGTCACGCTCGTCGTTTGGTATGGCTTCATTCAGCTCCGGTTCCCAACGATCAAGGCGAGTTACAT
GATCCCCCATGTTGTGCAAAAAAGCGGTTAGCTCCTTCGGTCCTCCGATCGTTGTCAGAAGTAAGTTGGC
CGCAGTGTTATCACTCATGGTTATGGCAGCACTGCATAATTCTCTTACTGTCATGCCATCCGTAAGATGC
TTTTCTGTGACTGGTGAGTACTCAACCAAGTCATTCTGAGAATAGTGTATGCGGCGACCGAGTTGCTCTT
GCCCGGCGTCAATACGGGATAATACCGCGCCACATAGCAGAACTTTAAAAGTGCTCATCATTGGAAAACG
TTCTTCGGGGCGAAAACTCTCAAGGATCTTACCGCTGTTGAGATCCAGTTCGATGTAACCCACTCGTGCA
CCCAACTGATCTTCAGCATCTTTTACTTTCACCAGCGTTTCTGGGTGAGCAAAAACAGGAAGGCAAAATG
CCGCAAAAAAGGGAATAAGGGCGACACGGAAATGTTGAATACTCATACTCTTCCTTTTTCAATATTATTG
AAGCATTTATCAGGGTTATTGTCTCATGAGCGGATACATATTTGAATGTATTTAGAAAAATAAACAAATA
GGGGTTCCGCGCACATTTCCCCGAAAAGTGCCACCTG
[124 nt withheld, positions 8138-8261]
C
[91 nt withheld, positions 8263-8353]
A
[49 nt withheld, positions 8355-8403]
CCTTTGACGTTGGAGTCCACGTTCTTT
[37 nt withheld, positions 8431-8467]
ACCCTATCTCGGTCTATTCTTTTGATTTATAAGGGATTTTGCCGATTTCGGCCTATTGGTTAAAAAATGA
GCTGATTTAACAAAAATTTAACGCGAATTTTAACAAAATATTAACGCTTACAATTTCCATTCGCCATTCA
GGCTGCGCAACTGTTGGGAAGGGCGATCGGTGCGGGCCTCTTCGCTATTACGCCAGCTGGCGAAAGGGGG
ATGTGCTGCAAGGCGATTAAGTTGGGTAACGCCAGGGTTTTCCCAGTCACGACGTTGTAAAACGACGGCC
AGTGCCAAGCTGATCTATACATTGAATCAATATTGGCAATTAGCCATATTAGTCATTGGTTATATAGCAT
AAATCAATATTGGCTATTGGCCATTGCATACGTTGTATCTATATCATAATATGTACATTTATATTGGCTC
ATGTCCAATATGACCGCCATGTTGACATTGATTATTGACTAGTTATTAATAGTAATCAATTACGGGGTCA
TTAGTTCATAGCCCATATATGGAGTTCCGCGTTACATAACTTACGGTAAATGGCCCGCCTGGCTGACCGC
CCAACGACCCCCGCCCATTGACGTCAATAATGACGTATGTTCCCATAGTAACGCCAATAGGGACTTTCCA
TTGACGTCAATGGGTGGAGTATTTACGGTAAACTGCCCACTTGGCAGTACATCAAGTGTATCATATGCCA
AGTCCGCCCCCTATTGACGTCAATGACGGTAAATGGCCCGCCTGGCATTATGCCCAGTACATGACCTTAC
GGGACTTTCCTACTTGGCAGTACATCTACGTATTAGTCATCGCTATTACCATGGTGATGCGGTTTTGGCA
GTACACCAATGGGCGTGGATAGCGGTTTGACTCACGGGGATTTCCAAGTCTCCACCCCATTGACGTCAAT
GGGAGTTTGTTTTGGCACCAAAATCAACGGGACTTTCCAAAATGTCGTAATAACCCCGCCCCGTTGACGC
AAATGGGCGGTAGGCGTGTACGGTGGGAGGTCTATATAAGCAGAGCTCGTTTAGTGAACCGTCAGAATTG
ATCTACCATGAGCTTTATTGCGGTAGTTTATCACAGTTAAATTGCTAACGCAGTCAGTGCTTCTGACACA
ACAGTCTCGAACTTAAGCTGCAGTGACTCTCTTAAGGTAGCCTTGCAGAAGTTGGTCGTGAGGCACTGGG
CAGGTAAGTATCAAGGTTACAAGACAGGTTTAAGGAGACCAATAGAAACTGGGCTTGTCGAGACAGAGAA
GACTCTTGCGTTTCTGATAGGCACCTATTGGTCTTACTGACATCCACTTTGCCTTTCTCTCCACAGGTGT
CCACTCCCAGTTCAATTACAGCTCTTAAGGCTAGAGTACTTAATACGACTCACTATAGGCTAGCGCTACC
GGTCGCCACCATGGTGAGCAAGGGCGAGGAGCTGTTCACCGGGGTGGTGCCCATCCTGGTCGAGCTGGAC
GGCGACGTAAACGGCCACAAGTTCAGCGTGTCCGGCGAGGGCGAGGGCGATGCCACCTACGGCAAGCTGA
CCCTGAAGTTCATCTGCACCACCGGCAAGCTGCCCGTGCCCTGGCCCACCCTCGTGACCACCCTGACCTA
CGGCGTGCAGTGCTTCAGCCGCTACCCCGACCACATGAAGCAGCACGACTTCTTCAAGTCCGCCATGCCC
GAAGGCTACGTCCAGGAGCGCACCATCTTCTTCAAGGACGACGGCAACTACAAGACCCGCGCCGAGGTGA
AGTTCGAGGGCGACACCCTGGTGAACCGCATCGAGCTGAAGGGCATCGACTTCAAGGAGGACGGCAACAT
CCTGGGGCACAAGCTGGAGTACAACTACAACAGCCACAACGTCTATATCATGGCCGACAAGC
Features (pLannotate 1.2.2; 26 found; start..end, strand, type, name):
    246..3599    +  CDS            UPF1: RENT1_HUMAN - Also known as KIAA0221, RENT1. Experimental evidence at protein level: Swiss-Prot protein existence level 1. RNA-dependent helicase and ATPase required for nonsense- mediated decay (NMD) of mRNAs containing premature stop codons. Is recruited to mRNAs upon translation termination and undergoes a cycle of phosphorylation and dephosphorylation; its phosphorylation appears to be a key step in NMD. Recruited by release factors to stalled ribosomes together with the SMG1C protein kinase complex to form the transient SURF (SMG1-UPF1-eRF1-eRF3) complex. In EJC-dependent NMD, the SURF co
   3649..3666    -  promoter       T3 promoter (fragment): promoter for bacteriophage T3 RNA polymerase
   3684..3805    -  polyA_signal   SV40 poly(A) signal: SV40 polyadenylation signal
   3828..3896    -  CDS            large T antigen (fragment): large T antigen from SV40 (simian virus 40)
   3920..3987    +  CDS            lacZα (fragment): LacZα fragment of β-galactosidase; lacZ fragment
   3991..4419    +  rep_origin     f1 ori (sequence partly withheld): f1 bacteriophage origin of replication; arrow indicates direction of (+) strand synthesis
   4447..4498    -  misc_feature   bom (fragment): basis of mobility region from pBR322
   4563..4920    +  promoter       SV40 promoter: SV40 enhancer and early promoter
   4971..5762    +  CDS            neo: KKA2_KLEPN - Also known as kan, nptII. Experimental evidence at protein level: Swiss-Prot protein existence level 1. Resistance to kanamycin, neomycin, paromomycin, ribostamycin, butirosin and gentamicin B. From Klebsiella pneumoniae.
   5829..5877    +  polyA_signal   poly(A) signal: synthetic polyadenylation signal
   5899..5923    +  promoter       SRα promoter (fragment): hybrid promoter consisting of the SV40 early promoter plus part of the long terminal repeat of human T-lymphotrophic virus 1
   5953..5971    -  promoter       T7 promoter: promoter for bacteriophage T7 RNA polymerase
   6009..6025    -  protein_bind   lac operator: The lac repressor binds to the lac operator to inhibit transcription in E. coli. This inhibition can be relieved by adding lactose or isopropyl-β-D-thiogalactopyranoside (IPTG). lac repressor encoded by lacI
   6033..6063    -  promoter       lac promoter: promoter for the E. coli lac operon
   6078..6099    -  protein_bind   CAP binding site: CAP binding activates transcription in the presence of cAMP. E. coli catabolite activator protein
   6112..6204    -  CDS            lacI (fragment): lac repressor; lacI; The lac repressor binds to the lac operator to inhibit transcription in E. coli. This inhibition can be relieved by adding lactose or isopropyl-β-D-thiogalactopyranoside (IPTG).
   6387..6975    -  rep_origin     ori: high-copy-number ColE1/pMB1/pBR322/pUC origin of replication
   7146..8006    -  CDS            AmpR: β-lactamase; bla; confers resistance to ampicillin, carbenicillin, and related antibiotics
   8007..8111    -  promoter       AmpR promoter: bla
   8138..8566    +  rep_origin     f1 ori (sequence partly withheld): f1 bacteriophage origin of replication; arrow indicates direction of (+) strand synthesis
   8597..8751    -  CDS            lacZα (fragment): LacZα fragment of β-galactosidase; lacZ fragment
   8911..9290    +  enhancer       CMV enhancer: human cytomegalovirus immediate early enhancer
   9292..9491    +  promoter       CMV promoter: human cytomegalovirus (CMV) immediate early promoter
   9661..9793    +  intron         chimeric intron: chimera between introns from human β-globin and immunoglobulin heavy chain genes
   9838..9856    +  promoter       T7 promoter: promoter for bacteriophage T7 RNA polymerase
   9878..245     +  CDS            EGFP (across the origin): EGFP is a basic (constitutively fluorescent) green fluorescent protein published in 1996, derived from Aequorea victoria. It is reported to be a rapidly-maturing weak dimer with moderate acid sensitivity.
