[The description below was written by a language model from this plasmid's Addgene catalogue record and pLannotate feature annotations shown in this document.]
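Description:
pci-EGFP-UPF1-R615A is a mammalian expression plasmid built on the pCI-neo backbone that encodes human UPF1 carrying an R615A substitution, fused at its N-terminus to EGFP. UPF1 (also called RENT1) is the RNA-dependent helicase and ATPase at the centre of nonsense-mediated mRNA decay. The record does not state what the R615A change does to the protein. In the feature tables the EGFP coding sequence runs directly into the UPF1 coding sequence. The fusion is driven by the human cytomegalovirus immediate-early enhancer and promoter, followed by a chimeric β-globin/immunoglobulin intron that generally improves expression of cDNA inserts. An SV40 polyadenylation signal lies downstream. A T7 promoter sits just upstream of EGFP and a T3 promoter fragment lies after the insert.

A separate cassette places the neomycin phosphotransferase gene under the SV40 enhancer/early promoter with a synthetic poly(A) signal. This allows G418-type selection of transfected cells, consistent with the stated purpose of generating cells with the tagged mutant stably integrated. In bacteria the plasmid is maintained through a high-copy ColE1/pUC-type origin and selected with ampicillin via the β-lactamase gene. An f1 origin is also present.

Two sequence records accompany the entry and they differ. The depositor's sequence is 9,560 nt, whereas the repository's sequencing result is 10,349 nt. The longer record shows the AmpR/ori segment in the opposite orientation, a second f1 origin, and additional lac promoter/operator, lacI and lacZα fragments and a second T7 promoter. The expression and neo cassettes are annotated the same in both, but the record does not explain the backbone discrepancy.
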