Addgene plasmid #135995: pci-EGFP-UPF1-R615A
Purpose: R615A UPF1 inserted with GFP tagged on the N-terminus used to stably integrate into cells
Depositing lab: Anthony Leung. Publication: Structure-Mediated RNA Decay by UPF1 and G3BP1. Fischer JW, Busa VF, Shao Y, Leung AKL. Mol Cell. 2020 Apr 2;78(1):70-84.e6. doi: 10.1016/j.molcel.2020.01.021. Epub 2020 Feb 3. PubMed 32017897.
Backbone
  Vector backbone: pCI-neo
  Vector type: Mammalian Expression
Growth in bacteria
  Bacterial resistance: Ampicillin, 100 μg/mL
  Growth temperature: 37°C
  Growth strain: DH5alpha
  Copy number: Unknown
Gene/Insert
  Gene/Insert name: UPF1
  Mutation: R615A
  Tag / fusion protein: EGFP (N terminal on insert)
Terms and licenses: Academic/Nonprofit Terms; Industry Terms: Not Available to Industry
How to cite: pci-EGFP-UPF1-R615A was a gift from Anthony Leung (Addgene plasmid # 135995 ; http://n2t.net/addgene:135995 ; RRID:Addgene_135995)
